>Addgene plasmid #208622 | pET28-mEGFP(A206K)-TwStrep | addgene full sequence | sequence record 415916 | Addgene NGS Result
TGGCGAATGGG
[124 nt withheld, positions 12-135]
C
[91 nt withheld, positions 137-227]
A
[49 nt withheld, positions 229-277]
CCTTTGACGTTGGAGTCCACGTTCTTT
[37 nt withheld, positions 305-341]
ACCCTATCTCGGTCTATTCTTTTGATTTATAAGGGATTTTGCCGATTTCGGCCTATTGGTTAAAAAATGA
GCTGATTTAACAAAAATTTAACGCGAATTTTAACAAAATATTAACGCTTACAATTTAGGTGGCACTTTTC
GGGGAAATGTGCGCGGAACCCCTATTTGTTTATTTTTCTAAATACATTCAAATATGTATCCGCTCATGAA
TTAATTCTTAGAAAAACTCATCGAGCATCAAATGAAACTGCAATTTATTCATATCAGGATTATCAATACC
ATATTTTTGAAAAAGCCGTTTCTGTAATGAAGGAGAAAACTCACCGAGGCAGTTCCATAGGATGGCAAGA
TCCTGGTATCGGTCTGCGATTCCGACTCGTCCAACATCAATACAACCTATTAATTTCCCCTCGTCAAAAA
TAAGGTTATCAAGTGAGAAATCACCATGAGTGACGACTGAATCCGGTGAGAATGGCAAAAGTTTATGCAT
TTCTTTCCAGACTTGTTCAACAGGCCAGCCATTACGCTCGTCATCAAAATCACTCGCATCAACCAAACCG
TTATTCATTCGTGATTGCGCCTGAGCGAGACGAAATACGCGATCGCTGTTAAAAGGACAATTACAAACAG
GAATCGAATGCAACCGGCGCAGGAACACTGCCAGCGCATCAACAATATTTTCACCTGAATCAGGATATTC
TTCTAATACCTGGAATGCTGTTTTCCCGGGGATCGCAGTGGTGAGTAACCATGCATCATCAGGAGTACGG
ATAAAATGCTTGATGGTCGGAAGAGGCATAAATTCCGTCAGCCAGTTTAGTCTGACCATCTCATCTGTAA
CATCATTGGCAACGCTACCTTTGCCATGTTTCAGAAACAACTCTGGCGCATCGGGCTTCCCATACAATCG
ATAGATTGTCGCACCTGATTGCCCGACATTATCGCGAGCCCATTTATACCCATATAAATCAGCATCCATG
TTGGAATTTAATCGCGGCCTAGAGCAAGACGTTTCCCGTTGAATATGGCTCATAACACCCCTTGTATTAC
TGTTTATGTAAGCAGACAGTTTTATTGTTCATGACCAAAATCCCTTAACGTGAGTTTTCGTTCCACTGAG
CGTCAGACCCCGTAGAAAAGATCAAAGGATCTTCTTGAGATCCTTTTTTTCTGCGCGTAATCTGCTGCTT
GCAAACAAAAAAACCACCGCTACCAGCGGTGGTTTGTTTGCCGGATCAAGAGCTACCAACTCTTTTTCCG
AAGGTAACTGGCTTCAGCAGAGCGCAGATACCAAATACTGTCCTTCTAGTGTAGCCGTAGTTAGGCCACC
ACTTCAAGAACTCTGTAGCACCGCCTACATACCTCGCTCTGCTAATCCTGTTACCAGTGGCTGCTGCCAG
TGGCGATAAGTCGTGTCTTACCGGGTTGGACTCAAGACGATAGTTACCGGATAAGGCGCAGCGGTCGGGC
TGAACGGGGGGTTCGTGCACACAGCCCAGCTTGGAGCGAACGACCTACACCGAACTGAGATACCTACAGC
GTGAGCTATGAGAAAGCGCCACGCTTCCCGAAGGGAGAAAGGCGGACAGGTATCCGGTAAGCGGCAGGGT
CGGAACAGGAGAGCGCACGAGGGAGCTTCCAGGGGGAAACGCCTGGTATCTTTATAGTCCTGTCGGGTTT
CGCCACCTCTGACTTGAGCGTCGATTTTTGTGATGCTCGTCAGGGGGGCGGAGCCTATGGAAAAACGCCA
GCAACGCGGCCTTTTTACGGTTCCTGGCCTTTTGCTGGCCTTTTGCTCACATGTTCTTTCCTGCGTTATC
CCCTGATTCTGTGGATAACCGTATTACCGCCTTTGAGTGAGCTGATACCGCTCGCCGCAGCCGAACGACC
GAGCGCAGCGAGTCAGTGAGCGAGGAAGCGGAAGAGCGCCTGATGCGGTATTTTCTCCTTACGCATCTGT
GCGGTATTTCACACCGCAATGGTGCACTCTCAGTACAATCTGCTCTGATGCCGCATAGTTAAGCCAGTAT
ACACTCCGCTATCGCTACGTGACTGGGTCATGGCTGCGCCCCGACACCCGCCAACACCCGCTGACGCGCC
CTGACGGGCTTGTCTGCTCCCGGCATCCGCTTACAGACAAGCTGTGACCGTCTCCGGGAGCTGCATGTGT
CAGAGGTTTTCACCGTCATCACCGAAACGCGCGAGGCAGCTGCGGTAAAGCTCATCAGCGTGGTCGTGAA
GCGATTCACAGATGTCTGCCTGTTCATCCGCGTCCAGCTCGTTGAGTTTCTCCAGAAGCGTTAATGTCTG
GCTTCTGATAAAGCGGGCCATGTTAAGGGCGGTTTTTTCCTGTTTGGTCACTGATGCCTCCGTGTAAGGG
GGATTTCTGTTCATGGGGGTAATGATACCGATGAAACGAGAGAGGATGCTCACGATACGGGTTACTGATG
ATGAACATGCCCGGTTACTGGAACGTTGTGAGGGTAAACAACTGGCGGTATGGATGCGGCGGGACCAGAG
AAAAATCACTCAGGGTCAATGCCAGCGCTTCGTTAATACAGATGTAGGTGTTCCACAGGGTAGCCAGCAG
CATCCTGCGATGCAGATCCGGAACATAATGGTGCAGGGCGCTGACTTCCGCGTTTCCAGACTTTACGAAA
CACGGAAACCGAAGACCATTCATGTTGTTGCTCAGGTCGCAGACGTTTTGCAGCAGCAGTCGCTTCACGT
TCGCTCGCGTATCGGTGATTCATTCTGCTAACCAGTAAGGCAACCCCGCCAGCCTAGCCGGGTCCTCAAC
GACAGGAGCACGATCATGCGCACCCGTGGGGCCGCCATGCCGGCGATAATGGCCTGCTTCTCGCCGAAAC
GTTTGGTGGCGGGACCAGTGACGAAGGCTTGAGCGAGGGCGTGCAAGATTCCGAATACCGCAAGCGACAG
GCCGATCATCGTCGCGCTCCAGCGAAAGCGGTCCTCGCCGAAAATGACCCAGAGCGCTGCCGGCACCTGT
CCTACGAGTTGCATGATAAAGAAGACAGTCATAAGTGCGGCGACGATAGTCATGCCCCGCGCCCACCGGA
AGGAGCTGACTGGGTTGAAGGCTCTCAAGGGCATCGGTCGAGATCCCGGTGCCTAATGAGTGAGCTAACT
TACATTAATTGCGTTGCGCTCACTGCCCGCTTTCCAGTCGGGAAACCTGTCGTGCCAGCTGCATTAATGA
ATCGGCCAACGCGCGGGGAGAGGCGGTTTGCGTATTGGGCGCCAGGGTGGTTTTTCTTTTCACCAGTGAG
ACGGGCAACAGCTGATTGCCCTTCACCGCCTGGCCCTGAGAGAGTTGCAGCAAGCGGTCCACGCTGGTTT
GCCCCAGCAGGCGAAAATCCTGTTTGATGGTGGTTAACGGCGGGATATAACATGAGCTGTCTTCGGTATC
GTCGTATCCCACTACCGAGATATCCGCACCAACGCGCAGCCCGGACTCGGTAATGGCGCGCATTGCGCCC
AGCGCCATCTGATCGTTGGCAACCAGCATCGCAGTGGGAACGATGCCCTCATTCAGCATTTGCATGGTTT
GTTGAAAACCGGACATGGCACTCCAGTCGCCTTCCCGTTCCGCTATCGGCTGAATTTGATTGCGAGTGAG
ATATTTATGCCAGCCAGCCAGACGCAGACGCGCCGAGACAGAACTTAATGGGCCCGCTAACAGCGCGATT
TGCTGGTGACCCAATGCGACCAGATGCTCCACGCCCAGTCGCGTACCGTCTTCATGGGAGAAAATAATAC
TGTTGATGGGTGTCTGGTCAGAGACATCAAGAAATAACGCCGGAACATTAGTGCAGGCAGCTTCCACAGC
AATGGCATCCTGGTCATCCAGCGGATAGTTAATGATCAGCCCACTGACGCGTTGCGCGAGAAGATTGTGC
ACCGCCGCTTTACAGGCTTCGACGCCGCTTCGTTCTACCATCGACACCACCACGCTGGCACCCAGTTGAT
CGGCGCGAGATTTAATCGCCGCGACAATTTGCGACGGCGCGTGCAGGGCCAGACTGGAGGTGGCAACGCC
AATCAGCAACGACTGTTTGCCCGCCAGTTGTTGTGCCACGCGGTTGGGAATGTAATTCAGCTCCGCCATC
GCCGCTTCCACTTTTTCCCGCGTTTTCGCAGAAACGTGGCTGGCCTGGTTCACCACGCGGGAAACGGTCT
GATAAGAGACACCGGCATACTCTGCGACATCGTATAACGTTACTGGTTTCACATTCACCACCCTGAATTG
ACTCTCTTCCGGGCGCTATCATGCCATACCGCGAAAGGTTTTGCGCCATTCGATGGTGTCCGGGATCTCG
ACGCTCTCCCTTATGCGACTCCTGCATTAGGAAGCAGCCCAGTAGTAGGTTGAGGCCGTTGAGCACCGCC
GCCGCAAGGAATGGTGCATGCAAGGAGATGGCGCCCAACAGTCCCCCGGCCACGGGGCCTGCCACCATAC
CCACGCCGAAACAAGCGCTCATGAGCCCGAAGTGGCGAGCCCGATCTTCCCCATCGGTGATGTCGGCGAT
ATAGGCGCCAGCAACCGCACCTGTGGCGCCGGTGATGCCGGCCACGATGCGTCCGGCGTAGAGGATCGAG
ATCTCGATCCCGCGAAATTAATACGACTCACTATAGGGGAATTGTGAGCGGATAACAATTCCCCTCTAGA
AATAATTTTGTTTAACTTTAAGAAGGAGATATACCATGGGCAGCAGCCATCATCATCATCATCACAGCAG
CGGCCTGGTGCCGCGCGGCAGCCATATGGCTAGCATGACTGGTGGACAGCAAATGGGTCGCGGATCCATG
GTGAGCAAGGGCGAGGAGCTGTTCACCGGGGTGGTGCCCATCCTGGTCGAGCTGGACGGCGACGTAAACG
GCCACAAGTTCAGCGTGTCCGGCGAGGGCGAGGGCGATGCCACCTACGGCAAGCTGACCCTGAAGTTCAT
CTGCACCACCGGCAAGCTGCCCGTGCCCTGGCCCACCCTCGTGACCACCCTGACCTACGGCGTGCAGTGC
TTCAGCCGCTACCCCGACCACATGAAGCAGCACGACTTCTTCAAGTCCGCCATGCCCGAAGGCTACGTCC
AGGAGCGCACCATCTTCTTCAAGGACGACGGCAACTACAAGACCCGCGCCGAGGTGAAGTTCGAGGGCGA
CACCCTGGTGAACCGCATCGAGCTGAAGGGCATCGACTTCAAGGAGGACGGCAACATCCTGGGGCACAAG
CTGGAGTACAACTACAACAGCCACAACGTCTATATCATGGCCGACAAGCAGAAGAACGGCATCAAGGTGA
ACTTCAAGATCCGCCACAACATCGAGGACGGCAGCGTGCAGCTCGCCGACCACTACCAGCAGAACACCCC
CATCGGCGACGGCCCCGTGCTGCTGCCCGACAACCACTACCTGAGCACCCAGTCCAAGCTGAGCAAAGAC
CCCAACGAGAAGCGCGATCACATGGTCCTGCTGGAGTTCGTGACCGCCGCCGGGATCACTCTCGGCATGG
ACGAGCTGTACAAGTCCGGACTCAGATCTCGAGCTCAAGCTTCGAATTCTGCAGTCGACAAGCTTTCCGG
AGGGAGCGCTTGGAGCCACCCGCAGTTCGAAAAAGGTGGAGGTTCTGGCGGTGGATCGGGAGGTTCAGCG
TGGTCTCACCCCCAATTTGAGAAGTAATAGCTCGAGCACCACCACCACCACCACTGAGATCCGGCTGCTA
ACAAAGCCCGAAAGGAAGCTGAGTTGGCTGCTGCCACCGCTGAGCAATAACTAGCATAACCCCTTGGGGC
CTCTAAACGGGTCTTGAGGGGTTTTTTGCTGAAAGGAGGAACTATATCCGGAT
Features (pLannotate 1.2.2; 24 found; start..end, strand, type, name):
     12..440     +  rep_origin     f1 ori (sequence partly withheld): f1 bacteriophage origin of replication; arrow indicates direction of (+) strand synthesis
    493..550     +  promoter       AmpR promoter (fragment): bla
    559..1374    -  CDS            KanR: aminoglycoside phosphotransferase; aph(3')-Ia; confers resistance to kanamycin in bacteria or G418 (Geneticin®) in eukaryotes
   1496..2084    +  rep_origin     ori: high-copy-number ColE1/pMB1/pBR322/pUC origin of replication
   2270..2409    -  misc_feature   bom: basis of mobility region from pBR322
   2511..2702    -  CDS            rop: Rop protein, which maintains plasmids at low copy number; rop
   2719..3099    +  CDS            YPB1_ECOLX: Protein predicted: Swiss-Prot protein existence level 4. From Escherichia coli.
   3171..3462    -  CDS            TcR (fragment): tetracycline efflux protein; tet; confers resistance to tetracycline
   3477..3498    -  protein_bind   CAP binding site: CAP binding activates transcription in the presence of cAMP. E. coli catabolite activator protein
   3511..4593    -  CDS            lacI: lac repressor; lacI; The lac repressor binds to the lac operator to inhibit transcription in E. coli. This inhibition can be relieved by adding lactose or isopropyl-β-D-thiogalactopyranoside (IPTG).
   4594..4671    -  promoter       lacI promoter: lacI
   4679..4958    -  CDS            TcR (fragment): tetracycline efflux protein; tet; confers resistance to tetracycline
   4980..4998    +  promoter       T7 promoter: promoter for bacteriophage T7 RNA polymerase
   4999..5023    +  protein_bind   lac operator: The lac repressor binds to the lac operator to inhibit transcription in E. coli. This inhibition can be relieved by adding lactose or isopropyl-β-D-thiogalactopyranoside (IPTG). lac repressor encoded by lacI
   5038..5060    +  RBS            RBS: efficient ribosome binding site from bacteriophage T7 gene 10 (Olins and Rangwala, 1989)
   5079..5095    +  CDS            capTEV™ (fragment): composite tag for in vivo biotinylation, TEV protease cleavage, and 6xHis tagging
   5106..5123    +  CDS            thrombin site: thrombin recognition and cleavage site
   5127..5159    +  CDS            T7 tag (gene 10 leader): leader peptide from bacteriophage T7 gene 10 promotes efficient translation in E. coli
   5169..5885    +  CDS            mEGFP: mEGFP is a basic (constitutively fluorescent) green fluorescent protein published in 2002, derived from Aequorea victoria. It has moderate acid sensitivity.
   5886..5930    +  misc_feature   MCS (fragment): multiple cloning site
   5946..6014    +  CDS            Twin-Strep-tag (fragment): two Strep-Tag®II moieties connected by a linker for enhanced binding to Strep-Tactin®, an engineered form of streptavidin (Schmidt et al., 2013)
   6048..6065    +  CDS            9xHis (fragment): 9xHis affinity tag
   6075..6124    +  CDS            SET1 (fragment): solubility-enhancement tag derived from T7 phage gene 10B
   6132..6179    +  terminator     T7 terminator: transcription terminator for bacteriophage T7 RNA polymerase
