[The description below was written by a language model from this plasmid's Addgene catalogue record and pLannotate feature annotations shown in this document.]
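Description:
pET28-mEGFP(A206K)-TwStrep is a 6.2 kb bacterial expression plasmid built on pET28-3'TwStrep, a pET28 derivative modified to supply a C-terminal Twin-Strep tag. It is selected with kanamycin through the aph(3')-Ia KanR gene and replicates from a ColE1/pBR322-type origin. The adjacent bom region and rop gene fit the low copy number stated in the record. An f1 origin is also present, and short tetracycline-resistance fragments appear to be leftover backbone sequence with no function.

The payload is monomeric enhanced GFP, derived from Aequorea victoria. The EGFP coding sequence was taken from the commercial plasmid pEGFP-C1, and the A206K substitution, which suppresses the weak tendency of GFP to dimerise, was introduced afterwards. The insert sits between BamHI and SalI sites, both of which are retained. Transcription is driven by a T7 promoter followed by a lac operator and the T7 gene 10 ribosome binding site, and it ends at the T7 terminator. The plasmid-borne lacI gene supplies repressor, so expression is IPTG-inducible in strains that provide T7 RNA polymerase. The depositor uses BL21(DE3) for this and DH5alpha for propagation.

Upstream of mEGFP, the backbone contributes an N-terminal 6xHis tag (annotated only as a short tag fragment), a thrombin cleavage site and the T7 tag leader. Downstream, residual polylinker sequence links mEGFP to the Twin-Strep tag. A further His-tag fragment is annotated after the Twin-Strep tag, but the record does not say whether it is translated. The construct is intended for producing fluorescent mEGFP in E. coli, and the tags allow purification or capture on Strep-Tactin or metal-affinity resins.
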