Addgene plasmid #208622: pET28-mEGFP(A206K)-TwStrep
Purpose: for E. coli expression of C-ter Twin Strep tagged mEGFP(A206K), EGFP cloned from pEGFP-C1, A206K introduced by seamless (Gibson) clone
Depositing lab: Quanfu Ma. Depositing organization: Maternal and Child Health Hospital of Hubei Province.
Backbone
  Vector backbone: pET28-3'TwStrep
  Modifications to backbone: refer to (Addgene#208053)
  Vector type: Bacterial Expression
Growth in bacteria
  Bacterial resistance: Kanamycin, 50 μg/mL
  Growth temperature: 37°C
  Growth strain: DH5alpha
  Growth instructions: we use BL21 (DE3) for expression
  Copy number: Low Copy
Gene/Insert
  Gene/Insert name: mEGFP(A206K) (alt names: mEGFP; GFP; monomer enhanced green fluoresence protein)
  Species: Synthetic; Aequorea victoria
  Mutation: (compared with pEGFP-C1, protein level) A206K
  GenBank ID: U55763 AAB02576
  Promoter: T7
  Tag / fusion protein: Twin Strep (C terminal on backbone); 6xHis (N terminal on backbone)
  Cloning method: Restriction Enzyme; 5′ cloning site BamHI (not destroyed); 3′ cloning site SalI (not destroyed)
  Sequencing primers: 5′ pETupstream, T7p; 3′ T7ter
Resource information
  A portion of this plasmid was derived from a plasmid made by: EGFP sequence clone from comercial plasmid pEGFP-C1 (TAKARA-Clontech), A206K mutation was adopted from Benjamin Glick's work (Addgene#36412)
Terms and licenses: Academic/Nonprofit Terms; Industry Terms: Not Available to Industry
Depositor comments: >Quick Charge Primers for EGFP A206K EGFP-A206K-F: 5' CCTGAGCACCCAGTCCAAGCTGAGCAAAGACCCCA 3' EGFP-A206K-R: 5' TGGGGTCTTTGCTCAGCTTGGACTGGGTGCTCAGG 3'
How to cite: pET28-mEGFP(A206K)-TwStrep was a gift from Quanfu Ma (Addgene plasmid # 208622 ; http://n2t.net/addgene:208622 ; RRID:Addgene_208622)
